Addgene plasmid #236609: pSpCas9(BB)-2A-puro-mAnkrd11 (intron 4)
Purpose: Knockouts Ankrd11 in mouse cells
Depositing lab: Tadashi Nakagawa. Depositing organization: Sanyo-Onoda City University. Publication: KBG syndrome-associated protein ANKRD11 regulates SETD5 expression to modulate rRNA levels and translation. Sashiyama S, Nakagawa T, Nakagawa M, Hosogane M, Watanabe Y, Ashitomi H, Yamane K, Shibuya N, Moroishi T, Nakayama K, Hosoi T. iScience. 2025 May 19;28(6):112699. doi: 10.1016/j.isci.2025.112699. eCollection 2025 Jun 20. PubMed 40520101.
Backbone
  Vector backbone: pSpCas9(BB)-2A-Puro
  Backbone size w/o insert (bp): 9147
  Total vector size (bp): 9177
  Vector type: Mammalian Expression, CRISPR
  Selectable markers: Puromycin
Growth in bacteria
  Bacterial resistance: Ampicillin, 100 μg/mL
  Growth temperature: 37°C
  Growth strain: DH5alpha
  Copy number: High Copy
Gene/Insert
  Gene/Insert name: Ankrd11 (alt name: Anco1)
  gRNA/shRNA sequence: TCGGACACAGGTACCAGACT
  Species: M. musculus (mouse)
  Entrez Gene: Ankrd11 (a.k.a. 2410104C19Rik, 3010027A04Rik, 6330578C09Rik, 9530048I21Rik, Gm176, Yod)
  Cloning method: Restriction Enzyme; 5′ cloning site BbsI (destroyed during cloning); 3′ cloning site BbsI (destroyed during cloning)
  Sequencing primers: 5′ GAGGGCCTATTTCCCATGATTCC
Terms and licenses: Academic/Nonprofit Terms; Industry Terms: Not Available to Industry
How to cite: pSpCas9(BB)-2A-puro-mAnkrd11 (intron 4) was a gift from Tadashi Nakagawa (Addgene plasmid # 236609 ; http://n2t.net/addgene:236609 ; RRID:Addgene_236609)
