[The description below was written by a language model from this plasmid's Addgene catalogue record and pLannotate feature annotations shown in this document.]
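Description:
pSpCas9(BB)-2A-puro-mAnkrd11 (intron 4) is an all-in-one mammalian CRISPR/Cas9 expression plasmid built on the pSpCas9(BB)-2A-Puro backbone. It carries a single guide RNA directed against mouse Ankrd11 (also known as Anco1). The 20-nt guide was inserted between the backbone's BbsI sites, which were destroyed during cloning. This places it directly downstream of the human U6 RNA polymerase III promoter and upstream of the Streptococcus pyogenes gRNA scaffold, so a complete sgRNA is transcribed in transfected cells. The feature table also lists a second, partial scaffold annotation just after the full one.

A second cassette uses a CMV enhancer, chicken β-actin promoter and hybrid intron to drive S. pyogenes Cas9, which the annotation software splits into N- and C-terminal portions although they are contiguous. Cas9 is followed by a nucleoplasmin nuclear localization signal. According to the backbone name, a 2A peptide links it to puromycin N-acetyltransferase, though the 2A itself is not annotated. The transcript ends at a bGH polyadenylation signal. Co-translation of Cas9 and PuroR from one transcript allows puromycin enrichment of cells that express the nuclease.

The plasmid is propagated in E. coli at high copy through a ColE1/pUC-type origin with ampicillin resistance. It also contains an f1 origin and a single annotated AAV2 ITR. The sequenced record (9,199 nt) is slightly longer than the catalogued total of 9,177 bp.

The stated purpose is to knock out Ankrd11 in mouse cells. The name indicates that the guide targets intron 4, but the record does not say whether it is meant to be paired with a second guide to excise a region.
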