Features (pLannotate 1.2.2; 19 found; start..end, strand, type, name):
      1..241     +  promoter       U6 promoter: RNA polymerase III promoter for human U6 snRNA
    292..367     +  misc_RNA       gRNA scaffold: guide RNA scaffold for the Streptococcus pyogenes CRISPR/Cas9 system
    374..417     +  misc_RNA       gRNA scaffold (fragment): guide RNA scaffold for the Streptococcus pyogenes CRISPR/Cas9 system
    464..749     +  enhancer       CMV enhancer: human cytomegalovirus immediate early enhancer; contains an 18-bp deletion relative to the standard CMV enhancer
    751..1029    +  promoter       chicken β-actin promoter: No description available
   1030..1257    +  intron         hybrid intron: hybrid between chicken β-actin (CBA) and minute virus of mice (MMV) introns (Gray et al., 2011)
   1395..2996    +  CDS            Cas9(N): N-terminal portion of Streptococcus pyogenes Cas9 (Zetsche et al., 2015)
   2997..5495    +  CDS            Cas9(C): C-terminal portion of Streptococcus pyogenes Cas9 (Zetsche et al., 2015)
   5496..5543    +  CDS            nucleoplasmin NLS: bipartite nuclear localization signal from nucleoplasmin
   5613..6212    +  CDS            PuroR (fragment): puromycin N-acetyltransferase; pac from Streptomyces; confers resistance to puromycin
   6246..6357    +  polyA_signal   bGH poly(A) signal: bovine growth hormone polyadenylation signal
   6462..6602    +  repeat_region  AAV2 ITR: inverted terminal repeat of adeno-associated virus serotype 2 inverted
   6607..6658    -  misc_feature   bom (fragment): basis of mobility region from pBR322
   6677..7132    +  rep_origin     f1 ori (sequence partly withheld): f1 bacteriophage origin of replication; arrow indicates direction of (+) strand synthesis
   7133..7182    -  misc_feature   bom (fragment): basis of mobility region from pBR322
   7284..7319    -  CDS            rop (fragment): Rop protein, which maintains plasmids at low copy number; rop
   7414..7518    +  promoter       AmpR promoter: bla
   7519..8379    +  CDS            AmpR: β-lactamase; bla; confers resistance to ampicillin, carbenicillin, and related antibiotics
   8550..9138    +  rep_origin     ori: high-copy-number ColE1/pMB1/pBR322/pUC origin of replication
>Addgene plasmid #236609 | pSpCas9(BB)-2A-puro-mAnkrd11 (intron 4) | addgene full sequence | sequence record 474941 | Addgene NGS Result
GAGGGCCTATTTCCCATGATTCCTTCATATTTGCATATACGATACAAGGCTGTTAGAGAGATAATTGGAA
TTAATTTGACTGTAAACACAAAGATATTAGTACAAAATACGTGACGTAGAAAGTAATAATTTCTTGGGTA
GTTTGCAGTTTTAAAATTATGTTTTAAAATGGACTATCATATGCTTACCGTAACTTGAAAGTATTTCGAT
TTCTTGGCTTTATATATCTTGTGGAAAGGACGAAACACCGTCGGACACAGGTACCAGACTGTCGGACACA
GGTACCAGACTGTTTTAGAGCTAGAAATAGCAAGTTAAAATAAGGCTAGTCCGTTATCAACTTGAAAAAG
TGGCACCGAGTCGGTGCTTTTTTGTTTTAGAGCTAGAAATAGCAAGTTAAAATAAGGCTAGTCCGTTTTT
AGCGCGTGCGCCAATTCTGCAGACAAATGGCTCTAGAGGTACCCGTTACATAACTTACGGTAAATGGCCC
GCCTGGCTGACCGCCCAACGACCCCCGCCCATTGACGTCAATAGTAACGCCAATAGGGACTTTCCATTGA
CGTCAATGGGTGGAGTATTTACGGTAAACTGCCCACTTGGCAGTACATCAAGTGTATCATATGCCAAGTA
CGCCCCCTATTGACGTCAATGACGGTAAATGGCCCGCCTGGCATTGTGCCCAGTACATGACCTTATGGGA
CTTTCCTACTTGGCAGTACATCTACGTATTAGTCATCGCTATTACCATGGTCGAGGTGAGCCCCACGTTC
TGCTTCACTCTCCCCATCTCCCCCCCCTCCCCACCCCCAATTTTGTATTTATTTATTTTTTAATTATTTT
GTGCAGCGAGGGGGGCGGGGGGGGGGGGGGGGGCGCGCGCCGGGCGGGGGGGGGCGGGGCGAGGGGCGGG
GCGGGGCGAGGCGGAGAGGTGCGGCGGCAGCCAATCAGAGCGGCGCGCTCCGAAAGTTTCCTTTTATGGC
GAGGCGGCGGCGGCGGCGGCCCTATAAAAAGCGAAGCGCGCGGCGGGCGGGAGTCGCTGCGCGCTGCCTT
CGCCCCGTGCCCCGCTCCGCCGCCGCCTCGCGCCGCCCGCCCCGGCTCTGACTGACCGCGTTACTCCCAC
AGGTGAGCGGGCGGGACGGCCCTTCTCCTCCGGGCTGTAATTAGCTGAGCAAGAGGTAAGGGTTTAAGGG
ATGGTTGGTTGGTGGGGTATTAATGTTTAATTACCTGGAGCACCTGCCTGAAATCACTTTTTTTCAGGTT
GGACCGGTGCCACCATGGACTATAAGGACCACGACGGAGACTACAAGGATCATGATATTGATTACAAAGA
CGATGACGATAAGATGGCCCCAAAGAAGAAGCGGAAGGTCGGTATCCACGGAGTCCCAGCAGCCGACAAG
AAGTACAGCATCGGCCTGGACATCGGCACCAACTCTGTGGGCTGGGCCGTGATCACCGACGAGTACAAGG
TGCCCAGCAAGAAATTCAAGGTGCTGGGCAACACCGACCGGCACAGCATCAAGAAGAACCTGATCGGAGC
CCTGCTGTTCGACAGCGGCGAAACAGCCGAGGCCACCCGGCTGAAGAGAACCGCCAGAAGAAGATACACC
AGACGGAAGAACCGGATCTGCTATCTGCAAGAGATCTTCAGCAACGAGATGGCCAAGGTGGACGACAGCT
TCTTCCACAGACTGGAAGAGTCCTTCCTGGTGGAAGAGGATAAGAAGCACGAGCGGCACCCCATCTTCGG
CAACATCGTGGACGAGGTGGCCTACCACGAGAAGTACCCCACCATCTACCACCTGAGAAAGAAACTGGTG
GACAGCACCGACAAGGCCGACCTGCGGCTGATCTATCTGGCCCTGGCCCACATGATCAAGTTCCGGGGCC
ACTTCCTGATCGAGGGCGACCTGAACCCCGACAACAGCGACGTGGACAAGCTGTTCATCCAGCTGGTGCA
GACCTACAACCAGCTGTTCGAGGAAAACCCCATCAACGCCAGCGGCGTGGACGCCAAGGCCATCCTGTCT
GCCAGACTGAGCAAGAGCAGACGGCTGGAAAATCTGATCGCCCAGCTGCCCGGCGAGAAGAAGAATGGCC
TGTTCGGAAACCTGATTGCCCTGAGCCTGGGCCTGACCCCCAACTTCAAGAGCAACTTCGACCTGGCCGA
GGATGCCAAACTGCAGCTGAGCAAGGACACCTACGACGACGACCTGGACAACCTGCTGGCCCAGATCGGC
GACCAGTACGCCGACCTGTTTCTGGCCGCCAAGAACCTGTCCGACGCCATCCTGCTGAGCGACATCCTGA
GAGTGAACACCGAGATCACCAAGGCCCCCCTGAGCGCCTCTATGATCAAGAGATACGACGAGCACCACCA
GGACCTGACCCTGCTGAAAGCTCTCGTGCGGCAGCAGCTGCCTGAGAAGTACAAAGAGATTTTCTTCGAC
CAGAGCAAGAACGGCTACGCCGGCTACATTGACGGCGGAGCCAGCCAGGAAGAGTTCTACAAGTTCATCA
AGCCCATCCTGGAAAAGATGGACGGCACCGAGGAACTGCTCGTGAAGCTGAACAGAGAGGACCTGCTGCG
GAAGCAGCGGACCTTCGACAACGGCAGCATCCCCCACCAGATCCACCTGGGAGAGCTGCACGCCATTCTG
CGGCGGCAGGAAGATTTTTACCCATTCCTGAAGGACAACCGGGAAAAGATCGAGAAGATCCTGACCTTCC
GCATCCCCTACTACGTGGGCCCTCTGGCCAGGGGAAACAGCAGATTCGCCTGGATGACCAGAAAGAGCGA
GGAAACCATCACCCCCTGGAACTTCGAGGAAGTGGTGGACAAGGGCGCTTCCGCCCAGAGCTTCATCGAG
CGGATGACCAACTTCGATAAGAACCTGCCCAACGAGAAGGTGCTGCCCAAGCACAGCCTGCTGTACGAGT
ACTTCACCGTGTATAACGAGCTGACCAAAGTGAAATACGTGACCGAGGGAATGAGAAAGCCCGCCTTCCT
GAGCGGCGAGCAGAAAAAGGCCATCGTGGACCTGCTGTTCAAGACCAACCGGAAAGTGACCGTGAAGCAG
CTGAAAGAGGACTACTTCAAGAAAATCGAGTGCTTCGACTCCGTGGAAATCTCCGGCGTGGAAGATCGGT
TCAACGCCTCCCTGGGCACATACCACGATCTGCTGAAAATTATCAAGGACAAGGACTTCCTGGACAATGA
GGAAAACGAGGACATTCTGGAAGATATCGTGCTGACCCTGACACTGTTTGAGGACAGAGAGATGATCGAG
GAACGGCTGAAAACCTATGCCCACCTGTTCGACGACAAAGTGATGAAGCAGCTGAAGCGGCGGAGATACA
CCGGCTGGGGCAGGCTGAGCCGGAAGCTGATCAACGGCATCCGGGACAAGCAGTCCGGCAAGACAATCCT
GGATTTCCTGAAGTCCGACGGCTTCGCCAACAGAAACTTCATGCAGCTGATCCACGACGACAGCCTGACC
TTTAAAGAGGACATCCAGAAAGCCCAGGTGTCCGGCCAGGGCGATAGCCTGCACGAGCACATTGCCAATC
TGGCCGGCAGCCCCGCCATTAAGAAGGGCATCCTGCAGACAGTGAAGGTGGTGGACGAGCTCGTGAAAGT
GATGGGCCGGCACAAGCCCGAGAACATCGTGATCGAAATGGCCAGAGAGAACCAGACCACCCAGAAGGGA
CAGAAGAACAGCCGCGAGAGAATGAAGCGGATCGAAGAGGGCATCAAAGAGCTGGGCAGCCAGATCCTGA
AAGAACACCCCGTGGAAAACACCCAGCTGCAGAACGAGAAGCTGTACCTGTACTACCTGCAGAATGGGCG
GGATATGTACGTGGACCAGGAACTGGACATCAACCGGCTGTCCGACTACGATGTGGACCATATCGTGCCT
CAGAGCTTTCTGAAGGACGACTCCATCGACAACAAGGTGCTGACCAGAAGCGACAAGAACCGGGGCAAGA
GCGACAACGTGCCCTCCGAAGAGGTCGTGAAGAAGATGAAGAACTACTGGCGGCAGCTGCTGAACGCCAA
GCTGATTACCCAGAGAAAGTTCGACAATCTGACCAAGGCCGAGAGAGGCGGCCTGAGCGAACTGGATAAG
GCCGGCTTCATCAAGAGACAGCTGGTGGAAACCCGGCAGATCACAAAGCACGTGGCACAGATCCTGGACT
CCCGGATGAACACTAAGTACGACGAGAATGACAAGCTGATCCGGGAAGTGAAAGTGATCACCCTGAAGTC
CAAGCTGGTGTCCGATTTCCGGAAGGATTTCCAGTTTTACAAAGTGCGCGAGATCAACAACTACCACCAC
GCCCACGACGCCTACCTGAACGCCGTCGTGGGAACCGCCCTGATCAAAAAGTACCCTAAGCTGGAAAGCG
AGTTCGTGTACGGCGACTACAAGGTGTACGACGTGCGGAAGATGATCGCCAAGAGCGAGCAGGAAATCGG
CAAGGCTACCGCCAAGTACTTCTTCTACAGCAACATCATGAACTTTTTCAAGACCGAGATTACCCTGGCC
AACGGCGAGATCCGGAAGCGGCCTCTGATCGAGACAAACGGCGAAACCGGGGAGATCGTGTGGGATAAGG
GCCGGGATTTTGCCACCGTGCGGAAAGTGCTGAGCATGCCCCAAGTGAATATCGTGAAAAAGACCGAGGT
GCAGACAGGCGGCTTCAGCAAAGAGTCTATCCTGCCCAAGAGGAACAGCGATAAGCTGATCGCCAGAAAG
AAGGACTGGGACCCTAAGAAGTACGGCGGCTTCGACAGCCCCACCGTGGCCTATTCTGTGCTGGTGGTGG
CCAAAGTGGAAAAGGGCAAGTCCAAGAAACTGAAGAGTGTGAAAGAGCTGCTGGGGATCACCATCATGGA
AAGAAGCAGCTTCGAGAAGAATCCCATCGACTTTCTGGAAGCCAAGGGCTACAAAGAAGTGAAAAAGGAC
CTGATCATCAAGCTGCCTAAGTACTCCCTGTTCGAGCTGGAAAACGGCCGGAAGAGAATGCTGGCCTCTG
CCGGCGAACTGCAGAAGGGAAACGAACTGGCCCTGCCCTCCAAATATGTGAACTTCCTGTACCTGGCCAG
CCACTATGAGAAGCTGAAGGGCTCCCCCGAGGATAATGAGCAGAAACAGCTGTTTGTGGAACAGCACAAG
CACTACCTGGACGAGATCATCGAGCAGATCAGCGAGTTCTCCAAGAGAGTGATCCTGGCCGACGCTAATC
TGGACAAAGTGCTGTCCGCCTACAACAAGCACCGGGATAAGCCCATCAGAGAGCAGGCCGAGAATATCAT
CCACCTGTTTACCCTGACCAATCTGGGAGCCCCTGCCGCCTTCAAGTACTTTGACACCACCATCGACCGG
AAGAGGTACACCAGCACCAAAGAGGTGCTGGACGCCACCCTGATCCACCAGAGCATCACCGGCCTGTACG
AGACACGGATCGACCTGTCTCAGCTGGGAGGCGACAAAAGGCCGGCGGCCACGAAAAAGGCCGGCCAGGC
AAAAAAGAAAAAGGAATTCGGCAGTGGAGAGGGCAGAGGAAGTCTGCTAACATGCGGTGACGTCGAGGAG
AATCCTGGCCCAATGACCGAGTACAAGCCCACGGTGCGCCTCGCCACCCGCGACGACGTCCCCAGGGCCG
TACGCACCCTCGCCGCCGCGTTCGCCGACTACCCCGCCACGCGCCACACCGTCGATCCGGACCGCCACAT
CGAGCGGGTCACCGAGCTGCAAGAACTCTTCCTCACGCGCGTCGGGCTCGACATCGGCAAGGTGTGGGTC
GCGGACGACGGCGCCGCGGTGGCGGTCTGGACCACGCCGGAGAGCGTCGAAGCGGGGGCGGTGTTCGCCG
AGATCGGCCCGCGCATGGCCGAGTTGAGCGGTTCCCGGCTGGCCGCGCAGCAACAGATGGAAGGCCTCCT
GGCGCCGCACCGGCCCAAGGAGCCCGCGTGGTTCCTGGCCACCGTCGGCGTCTCGCCCGACCACCAGGGC
AAGGGTCTGGGCAGCGCCGTCGTGCTCCCCGGAGTGGAGGCGGCCGAGCGCGCCGGGGTGCCCGCCTTCC
TGGAGACCTCCGCGCCCCACAACCTCCCCTTCTACGAGCGGCTCGGCTTCACCGTCACCGCCGACGTCGA
GGTGCCCGAAGGACCGCGCACCTGGTGCATGACCCGCAAGCCCGGTGCCTGAGAATTCTAACTAGAGCTC
GCTGATCAGCCTCGACTGTGCCTTCTAGTTGCCAGCCATCTGTTGTTTGCCCCTCCCCCGTGCCTTCCTT
GACCCTGGAAGGTGCCACTCCCACTGTCCTTTCCTAATAAAATGAGGAAATTGCATCGCATTGTCTGAGT
AGGTGTCATTCTATTCTGGGGGGTGGGGTGGGGCAGGACAGCAAGGGGGAGGATTGGGAAGAGAATAGCA
GGCATGCTGGGGAGCGGCCGCAGGAACCCCTAGTGATGGAGTTGGCCACTCCCTCTCTGCGCGCTCGCTC
GCTCACTGAGGCCGGGCGACCAAAGGTCGCCCGACGCCCGGGCTTTGCCCGGGCGGCCTCAGTGAGCGAG
CGAGCGCGCAGCTGCCTGCAGGGGCGCCTGATGCGGTATTTTCTCCTTACGCATCTGTGCGGTATTTCAC
ACCGCATA
[95 nt withheld, positions 6659-6753]
T
[46 nt withheld, positions 6755-6800]
C
[141 nt withheld, positions 6802-6942]
CCTTTGACGTTGGAGTCCACGTTCTTT
[37 nt withheld, positions 6970-7006]
ACTCTATCTCGGGCTATTCTTTTGATTTATAAGGGATTTTGCCGATTTCGGTCTATTGGTTAAAAAATGA
GCTGATTTAACAAAAATTTAACGCGAATTTTAACAAAATATTAACGTTTACAATTTTATGGTGCACTCTC
AGTACAATCTGCTCTGATGCCGCATAGTTAAGCCAGCCCCGACACCCGCCAACACCCGCTGACGCGCCCT
GACGGGCTTGTCTGCTCCCGGCATCCGCTTACAGACAAGCTGTGACCGTCTCCGGGAGCTGCATGTGTCA
GAGGTTTTCACCGTCATCACCGAAACGCGCGAGACGAAAGGGCCTCGTGATACGCCTATTTTTATAGGTT
AATGTCATGATAATAATGGTTTCTTAGACGTCAGGTGGCACTTTTCGGGGAAATGTGCGCGGAACCCCTA
TTTGTTTATTTTTCTAAATACATTCAAATATGTATCCGCTCATGAGACAATAACCCTGATAAATGCTTCA
ATAATATTGAAAAAGGAAGAGTATGAGTATTCAACATTTCCGTGTCGCCCTTATTCCCTTTTTTGCGGCA
TTTTGCCTTCCTGTTTTTGCTCACCCAGAAACGCTGGTGAAAGTAAAAGATGCTGAAGATCAGTTGGGTG
CACGAGTGGGTTACATCGAACTGGATCTCAACAGCGGTAAGATCCTTGAGAGTTTTCGCCCCGAAGAACG
TTTTCCAATGATGAGCACTTTTAAAGTTCTGCTATGTGGCGCGGTATTATCCCGTATTGACGCCGGGCAA
GAGCAACTCGGTCGCCGCATACACTATTCTCAGAATGACTTGGTTGAGTACTCACCAGTCACAGAAAAGC
ATCTTACGGATGGCATGACAGTAAGAGAATTATGCAGTGCTGCCATAACCATGAGTGATAACACTGCGGC
CAACTTACTTCTGACAACGATCGGAGGACCGAAGGAGCTAACCGCTTTTTTGCACAACATGGGGGATCAT
GTAACTCGCCTTGATCGTTGGGAACCGGAGCTGAATGAAGCCATACCAAACGACGAGCGTGACACCACGA
TGCCTGTAGCAATGGCAACAACGTTGCGCAAACTATTAACTGGCGAACTACTTACTCTAGCTTCCCGGCA
ACAATTAATAGACTGGATGGAGGCGGATAAAGTTGCAGGACCACTTCTGCGCTCGGCCCTTCCGGCTGGC
TGGTTTATTGCTGATAAATCTGGAGCCGGTGAGCGTGGAAGCCGCGGTATCATTGCAGCACTGGGGCCAG
ATGGTAAGCCCTCCCGTATCGTAGTTATCTACACGACGGGGAGTCAGGCAACTATGGATGAACGAAATAG
ACAGATCGCTGAGATAGGTGCCTCACTGATTAAGCATTGGTAACTGTCAGACCAAGTTTACTCATATATA
CTTTAGATTGATTTAAAACTTCATTTTTAATTTAAAAGGATCTAGGTGAAGATCCTTTTTGATAATCTCA
TGACCAAAATCCCTTAACGTGAGTTTTCGTTCCACTGAGCGTCAGACCCCGTAGAAAAGATCAAAGGATC
TTCTTGAGATCCTTTTTTTCTGCGCGTAATCTGCTGCTTGCAAACAAAAAAACCACCGCTACCAGCGGTG
GTTTGTTTGCCGGATCAAGAGCTACCAACTCTTTTTCCGAAGGTAACTGGCTTCAGCAGAGCGCAGATAC
CAAATACTGTTCTTCTAGTGTAGCCGTAGTTAGGCCACCACTTCAAGAACTCTGTAGCACCGCCTACATA
CCTCGCTCTGCTAATCCTGTTACCAGTGGCTGCTGCCAGTGGCGATAAGTCGTGTCTTACCGGGTTGGAC
TCAAGACGATAGTTACCGGATAAGGCGCAGCGGTCGGGCTGAACGGGGGGTTCGTGCACACAGCCCAGCT
TGGAGCGAACGACCTACACCGAACTGAGATACCTACAGCGTGAGCTATGAGAAAGCGCCACGCTTCCCGA
AGGGAGAAAGGCGGACAGGTATCCGGTAAGCGGCAGGGTCGGAACAGGAGAGCGCACGAGGGAGCTTCCA
GGGGGAAACGCCTGGTATCTTTATAGTCCTGTCGGGTTTCGCCACCTCTGACTTGAGCGTCGATTTTTGT
GATGCTCGTCAGGGGGGCGGAGCCTATGGAAAAACGCCAGCAACGCGGCCTTTTTACGGTTCCTGGCCTT
TTGCTGGCCTTTTGCTCACATGT
